Addgene plasmid #68048: pEft-3::Cerulean-Venus
Purpose: Ubiquitious expression of oxCerulean-oxVenus (dFP)
Depositing lab: Dana Miller. Depositing organization: University of Washington. Publication: Tissue-specific autophagy responses to aging and stress in C. elegans. Chapin HA, Okada M, Merz AJ, Miller DL. Aging (Albany NY). 2015 Jun 30. 100765 PubMed 26142908.
Backbone
  Vector backbone: pCFJ150
  Backbone manufacturer: Erik Jorgensen
  Vector type: Worm Expression
Growth in bacteria
  Bacterial resistance: Ampicillin, 100 μg/mL
  Growth temperature: 37°C
  Growth strain: DH5alpha
  Copy number: High Copy
Gene/Insert
  Gene/Insert name: pEft-3::Cerulean-Venus
Terms and licenses: Academic/Nonprofit Terms; Industry Terms: Not Available to Industry
How to cite: pEft-3::Cerulean-Venus was a gift from Dana Miller (Addgene plasmid # 68048 ; http://n2t.net/addgene:68048 ; RRID:Addgene_68048)
