[The description below was written by a language model from this plasmid's Addgene catalogue record and pLannotate feature annotations shown in this document.]
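Description:
pEft-3::Cerulean-Venus is a 10,164 bp worm expression plasmid built on the pCFJ150 backbone, designed for ubiquitous expression of a tandem cyan-yellow fluorescent protein (dFP) in Caenorhabditis elegans. It is maintained in E. coli as a high-copy plasmid through a ColE1/pUC-type origin and is selected with ampicillin via the bla (AmpR) gene and its promoter. The short annotated fragments of lacZα, bom and rop are backbone remnants, and the very short M13 gene XI and P element matches are probably incidental. The backbone also carries an unc-119 coding sequence, a marker commonly used in C. elegans to identify transgenic animals by rescue of the unc-119 mutant phenotype. A neighbouring fragment of C. elegans genomic sequence is also annotated. pCFJ150 is generally known as a MosSCI single-copy insertion destination vector, but the record does not say how this construct was introduced into worms.

The payload sits between Gateway recombination scars, indicating assembly by multisite Gateway cloning. The eft-3 (elongation factor 1α) promoter lies between attB4 and attB1 and provides broad constitutive expression. Between attB1 and attB2 are a Cerulean coding sequence (annotated as moxCerulean3; the depositor calls it oxCerulean) followed by oxVenus. These are Aequorea-derived fluorescent proteins from the "ox" family. A short unannotated interval between the two coding sequences presumably serves as a linker. The region between attB2 and attB3 occupies the slot normally used for a 3' UTR, but it is unannotated and the record does not identify it.

The associated study concerns tissue-specific autophagy responses to aging and stress in C. elegans, so the construct presumably belongs to that reporter set. The record does not state its precise role.
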