Features (pLannotate 1.2.2; 18 found; start..end, strand, type, name):
      7..142     +  CDS            lacZα (fragment): LacZα fragment of β-galactosidase; lacZ fragment
    148..247     -  misc_feature   bom (fragment): basis of mobility region from pBR322
    349..384     -  CDS            rop (fragment): Rop protein, which maintains plasmids at low copy number; rop
    479..583     +  promoter       AmpR promoter: bla
    584..1444    +  CDS            AmpR: β-lactamase; bla; confers resistance to ampicillin, carbenicillin, and related antibiotics
   1615..2203    +  rep_origin     ori: high-copy-number ColE1/pMB1/pBR322/pUC origin of replication
   2968..2984    -  CDS            M13 gene XI (fragment): pXI; XI; phage assembly
   3462..3677    -  CDS            GSLG1_CAEEL (fragment): Experimental evidence at protein level: Swiss-Prot protein existence level 1. From Caenorhabditis elegans.
   4551..4568    -  misc_feature   P element 5' end (fragment): No description available
   4679..5521    +  CDS            unc-119: UN119_CAEEL - Experimental evidence at protein level: Swiss-Prot protein existence level 1. Myristoyl-binding protein that acts as a cargo adapter: specifically binds the myristoyl moiety of a subset of N-terminally myristoylated proteins and is required for their localization. Plays a key role in ciliary membrane localization of proteins. Required for the establishment or function of the nervous system. From Caenorhabditis elegans.
   5916..5936    +  protein_bind   attB4: mutant version of attB; core recombination site for the Gateway® BP reaction BP Clonase™
   5937..6536    +  promoter       eft-3 promoter: eft-3; promoter for the C. elegans elongation factor 1α gene (Mitrovich and Anderson, 2000)
   6545..6569    +  protein_bind   attB1: mutant version of attB; recombination site for the Gateway® BP reaction BP Clonase™
   6572..7390    +  CDS            moxCerulean3: moxCerulean3 is a basic (constitutively fluorescent) cyan fluorescent protein published in 2015, derived from Aequorea victoria.
   7454..8170    +  CDS            oxVenus: oxVenus is a basic (constitutively fluorescent) green/yellow fluorescent protein published in 2015, derived from Aequorea victoria.
   8178..8198    -  protein_bind   attB2: mutant version of attB; core recombination site for the Gateway® BP reaction BP Clonase™
   8632..8652    -  protein_bind   attB3: mutant version of attB; core recombination site for the Gateway® BP reaction BP Clonase™
   8656..8677    +  CDS            lacZα (fragment): LacZα fragment of β-galactosidase; lacZ fragment
>Addgene plasmid #68048 | pEft-3::Cerulean-Venus | depositor full sequence | sequence record 122821 | pEft-3::Cerulean-Venus sequence 10164 bps
CACGTGACGTCGTGACTGGGAAAACCCTGGCGTTACCCAACTTAATCGCCTTGCAGCACATCCCCCTTTC
GCCAGCTGGCGTAATAGCGAAGAGGCCCGCACCGATCGCCCTTCCCAACAGTTGCGCAGCCTGAATGGCG
AATGGCGCCTGATGCGGTATTTTCTCCTTACGCATCTGTGCGGTATTTCACACCGCATATGGTGCACTCT
CAGTACAATCTGCTCTGATGCCGCATAGTTAAGCCAGCCCCGACACCCGCCAACACCCGCTGACGCGCCC
TGACGGGCTTGTCTGCTCCCGGCATCCGCTTACAGACAAGCTGTGACCGTCTCCGGGAGCTGCATGTGTC
AGAGGTTTTCACCGTCATCACCGAAACGCGCGAGACGAAAGGGCCTCGTGATACGCCTATTTTTATAGGT
TAATGTCATGATAATAATGGTTTCTTAGACGTCAGGTGGCACTTTTCGGGGAAATGTGCGCGGAACCCCT
ATTTGTTTATTTTTCTAAATACATTCAAATATGTATCCGCTCATGAGACAATAACCCTGATAAATGCTTC
AATAATATTGAAAAAGGAAGAGTATGAGTATTCAACATTTCCGTGTCGCCCTTATTCCCTTTTTTGCGGC
ATTTTGCCTTCCTGTTTTTGCTCACCCAGAAACGCTGGTGAAAGTAAAAGATGCTGAAGATCAGTTGGGT
GCACGAGTGGGTTACATCGAACTGGATCTCAACAGCGGTAAGATCCTTGAGAGTTTTCGCCCCGAAGAAC
GTTTTCCAATGATGAGCACTTTTAAAGTTCTGCTATGTGGCGCGGTATTATCCCGTATTGACGCCGGGCA
AGAGCAACTCGGTCGCCGCATACACTATTCTCAGAATGACTTGGTTGAGTACTCACCAGTCACAGAAAAG
CATCTTACGGATGGCATGACAGTAAGAGAATTATGCAGTGCTGCCATAACCATGAGTGATAACACTGCGG
CCAACTTACTTCTGACAACGATCGGAGGACCGAAGGAGCTAACCGCTTTTTTGCACAACATGGGGGATCA
TGTAACTCGCCTTGATCGTTGGGAACCGGAGCTGAATGAAGCCATACCAAACGACGAGCGTGACACCACG
ATGCCTGTAGCAATGGCAACAACGTTGCGCAAACTATTAACTGGCGAACTACTTACTCTAGCTTCCCGGC
AACAATTAATAGACTGGATGGAGGCGGATAAAGTTGCAGGACCACTTCTGCGCTCGGCCCTTCCGGCTGG
CTGGTTTATTGCTGATAAATCTGGAGCCGGTGAGCGTGGGTCTCGCGGTATCATTGCAGCACTGGGGCCA
GATGGTAAGCCCTCCCGTATCGTAGTTATCTACACGACGGGGAGTCAGGCAACTATGGATGAACGAAATA
GACAGATCGCTGAGATAGGTGCCTCACTGATTAAGCATTGGTAACTGTCAGACCAAGTTTACTCATATAT
ACTTTAGATTGATTTAAAACTTCATTTTTAATTTAAAAGGATCTAGGTGAAGATCCTTTTTGATAATCTC
ATGACCAAAATCCCTTAACGTGAGTTTTCGTTCCACTGAGCGTCAGACCCCGTAGAAAAGATCAAAGGAT
CTTCTTGAGATCCTTTTTTTCTGCGCGTAATCTGCTGCTTGCAAACAAAAAAACCACCGCTACCAGCGGT
GGTTTGTTTGCCGGATCAAGAGCTACCAACTCTTTTTCCGAAGGTAACTGGCTTCAGCAGAGCGCAGATA
CCAAATACTGTCCTTCTAGTGTAGCCGTAGTTAGGCCACCACTTCAAGAACTCTGTAGCACCGCCTACAT
ACCTCGCTCTGCTAATCCTGTTACCAGTGGCTGCTGCCAGTGGCGATAAGTCGTGTCTTACCGGGTTGGA
CTCAAGACGATAGTTACCGGATAAGGCGCAGCGGTCGGGCTGAACGGGGGGTTCGTGCACACAGCCCAGC
TTGGAGCGAACGACCTACACCGAACTGAGATACCTACAGCGTGAGCTATGAGAAAGCGCCACGCTTCCCG
AAGGGAGAAAGGCGGACAGGTATCCGGTAAGCGGCAGGGTCGGAACAGGAGAGCGCACGAGGGAGCTTCC
AGGGGGAAACGCCTGGTATCTTTATAGTCCTGTCGGGTTTCGCCACCTCTGACTTGAGCGTCGATTTTTG
TGATGCTCGTCAGGGGGGCGGAGCCTATGGAAAAACGCCAGCAACGCGGCCTTTTTACGGTTCCTGGTCT
TTTGCTGGCCTTTTGCTCACATGTTCTTTCCTGCGTTATCCCCTGATTCTGTGGATAACCGTATTACCGC
CTTTGAGTGAGCTGATACCAGCGGATAACAATTTCACAGGGCCCTGTCGGATTATGGGCTCTTCTTTTAT
CCTCTACTTTCTTTCTAGAAAATGCAAATGTTGAGTCAGAAATTGCTGAATGGAGTACAACTGCAATGGG
TTTAGCTTATGTTTCTGGAACAATTACTGGTGGAATTGTGATTGAAAAGTAAGGTTATATTTCATTTCAA
TAAATGTTACCACAGTATAACAAAAACAAGTTACATTGTTCAGAGTATGTCTGAATGTATTATTATTATT
GTATTTGTGCATCAGTACTGTAGTTGTACTGAAGAAGGGTTTAAAATAATCTCAACGTTTTTAAGACGAG
TTAGTGAGAATACGGTCGCAGTTAGGATGTTTGGACATAGTTTTATTAGATAATCGTGAACTAACTCACT
ATAAAAACCCGCTAACTCATTGAATAAGATAGTTTTAAACGTTCAAAATTTGAAGACAAAATTGTATGAA
TAAGTTTACAGAGTTGGTCGACGCAAGCTTCTCCTTCTCTTCACATTTCTCAATAATTTAGCTCTAATTG
CATTCGTATTCTTCGCAAAAATACGTATTCTGATTGACCCGATGAAATACGGATGCCTAGTTGCATTGAT
CATCTACGGTTATACTTATGGGTGAGGTTTTTCAAATATATTTTGATTTAATCGAATAATGAAATTTCAG
AACTGGAGTTGGTCCAATTTCGTGGTTTATATCCTCTGAACTGGTACCTCAAAAACATCGTAGTATTGCT
CAATCTGTGGCATATTCAATGAATACTGTAATGGTGGTTATCAGTACATTTACAGTATTACCTCTATATT
CCGTTATTGGTAGTTATGCTTTCCTTATTCTATATTCAATTCCTTCATTTATAAGTATGCTTATATTATT
TCGCTACTTACCGGAAACCAAAGGACGAGAGATTCATGATATTGTGAATGAACTTAAAAAAAAATGAAAA
CCTTTGAAAACGTTCATACGGCCGAAATTTTACTTGATCGAGCCAATTGAACTTTTGTTAAGACTTACAG
AAAAGTGAGAGATTTTGTTACAAAAAAGTGAGAAAAAAGCGAAAATGAACAGGAAAAAGAAGAAAAATAC
ACCCGAAGTATCATATAAAAATTAAAAAGATTGTTTGACCTGGCGGAACTTTTTTGCAAAAACTCTGAAT
ATCCATGGCACATGCTTCGTGCAAAACAGGATCCAAATGAATATCAACAAGAGATTCTTGAAGACGACGA
GCCACTTGCTCAGAGCATTGCTTATCTCGAATGAGACCCTTGTTAAAATCATTTTTCAAACATTATATGA
CATTGTCGAAATGTCCTCCTGATTCCATGATGGTAGCAAACTCACTTCGTCTTTGAGCCAATTTATCCAA
GTCCTTGTAAAAAGTATTCGAAAATTGTTAACGGATAAAATGTTTATTATAATATCAAAAACAATTTGTC
AGTTGACCACTTTTTGATATATTTGACAGAAACCGGGATGAATTGGCTCAAAGTTAGGGCGCCCTTCTAT
TACAGGGTTTCTGATAACAAACCGGTTATTAACTCCCAACAAGGGATGATTTCAATTCATCATGCTCAAA
TTGACCCAAATTAAGTTACATGACAAATTCATCGCCCTTTTCAACTCTTCTTGGCTCATCATCTGTTATT
CTGTTCCTATTCTGTCTGCACCCTATACCCCTTTGCATACTCTCTCGTCATTCCTTTCTTGGATAGTGTC
TTCTTCTCCCCAGCTCTGCTACTTCTATGACTTGCGCCCGCTGCTTTTCCGCTCGTTCCTCTCCTCTCTG
ACGTCTTCTTCTGCTTCTTTTCTCCTTCCTTTTTCCCTTCTCAATCTTCCTCTTTTTCCCATTTCTGTCA
ATCATTCGAAGAAGAAGAAGAAGAAGACCCTCATTCATTTCATTTTTTTTTCTGTCGGTGTGTGCTGCTC
GGTTAAGAGTGAGCTCTCTATTCCACGTCTTCTTCTTTTTCTTCTTCGATTCGAATCAATCACTCCACCA
AAACGCATTCGTTTTTGGGATTCACCCCGCGGTTCGCAACAGGTTTCTTTTTCAAATTATTAGCGTTATA
AATAGAAAAATGGTGGAGTTTCAATAAAAATGATAATTTACAAAGTGTATTTTGATTACATGTACTCAAA
AAGGTTGAAATTTTTCATACCAGTTTTCCGGAAATCCATCTGATATCATTATCGTATTTTTCTTTTTAAA
AATGTTTTCAAAAAAAAACAAAATATAGCTGGTTATTTGGCACCCTCTAATTACCATTTTCCTGTCACAC
CACACTCTTTTCCTTCTTCCACTTCTTTCCGTTTTCAGCCGCTTCCAACCAAACCGATATGAAAGCCGAG
CAACAACAATCGATTCCACCCGGCTCGGCGACCTTCCCGTCGCAGGTGAGACTCAGAAAACTAGAGAAAC
CGCTCAACTAACTCTTGATATCCGATTTCATTCTTTTCTCTTTTCTTTTTGTTGAACTTTTCCATATTTC
CAGATGCCACGGCCACCACCAAGCACCGAACAAGGAATCACAACGGAATCGGAGCTTGCGAAGAAAGCTC
AAATCACTCCGAACGACGTTTTAGCACTTCCGGGAATCACTCAAGGTATCTTGCTCCCTTTGGATTTCAG
TTTAAAACATAAATTTAGGATTCTTATGCTCCCCATCTGCGAACATCTATAACATCGAGTTCACCAAGTT
CCAAATCCGTGATCTGGACACTGAGCAAGTGCTTTTCGAGATCGCCAAACCGGAGAACGATCAGGAGAAT
GATGAGTCGCCACAGGAGTCGGCAAGATACGTGCGTTATAGATTTGCTCCAAACTTTTTGAAACTCAAAA
CGGTCGGAGCAACTGTGGAATTCAAAGTAGGAGACATCCCAATCCATCATTTCCGAATGATCGAACGTCA
CTTCTTCAAAGATCGCCTTCTGAAGTGTTTTGACTTTGAATTCGGATTCTGTATTCCGAATTCACGAAAC
AACTGTGAACATATCTATGAGTTCCCTCAACTCTCTCAACAACTCAGTGAGTCATTATTCTAAAAAGTAC
AATTCAAAAGACTAATCTCTTTTTCAGTGGACGACATGATCAACAATCCAAACGAGACTCGTTCTGACAG
CTTCTATTTCGTCGATAACAAACTCGTCATGCACAACAAAGCCGACTACTCATATGATGCATAAATATTT
AATACAAAAATGTTCTGGATAATTATTCTGTCGAATAGAAAAAAAACTCCAAATGTGATTAAATTCCAAT
AATTCCTGTCTAGTTTGTTCCTTCCCCTTCCCCTTCTCATGTTCAATGCATTCCTAAGCTTTTCAGTTCC
CCCCTTGTTTCTATATTTTTTCGCTGTCCTGTCACACTCGCTAAAAACACTAATCACACGGAAATCTGTT
TTCAATAAAAACTCCAACTTTAACTCATTTTCAATTTCAACTGAAAGATTTTTTCATTAGAGAATGTCTA
GAACTAGGCCCGGGCTACGTAATACGACTCACTTAAGGCCTTGACTAGAGGGTACCAGAGCTCACCTAGG
CAGGAACAGCTATGACCATGATTACGCCAAGCTATCAACTTTGTATAGAAAAGTTGGCACCTTTGGTCTT
TTATTGTCAACTTCCATTGGTTCTTCCATTGTTTCTGTTAAATTAATGAATTTTTCATAAAATAAAGACA
TTATACAATATAAAAATGAAGAATTTATTGAAAATAAACTGCCAGAGAGAAAAAGTATGCAACACTCCCG
CCGAGAGTGTTTGAAATGGTGTACGGTACATTTTCGTGCTAGGAGTTAGATGTGCAGGCAGCAACGAGAG
GGGGAGAGATTTTTTTGGGCCTTGTGAAATTAACGTGAGTTTTCTGGTCATCTGACTAATCATGTTGGTT
TTTTGTTGGTTTATTTTGTTTTTATCTTTGTTTTTATCCAGATTAGGAAATTTAAATTTTATGAATTTAT
AATGAGGTCAAACATTCAGTCCCAGCGTTTTTCCTGTTCTCACTGTTTAGTCGAATTTTTATTTTAGGCT
TTCAACAAATGTTCTAACTGTCTTATTTGTGACCTCACTTTTTATATTTTTTTAATTTTTAAAAATATTA
GAAGTTTCTAGGATAATTTTTTCGACTTTTATTCTCTCTACCGTCCGCACTCTTCTTACTTTTAAATTAA
ATTGTTTTTTTTTCAGTTGGGAAACACTTTGCTCACAAGTTTGTACAAAAAAGCAGGCTCAATGGTGTCA
AAGGGCGAAGAGCTGTTTACTGGAGTCGTCCCAATTCTGGTGGAGCTGGATGGAGATGTCAACGGGCATA
AGTTTTCAGTGCGAGGAGAGGGAGAAGGAGACGCTACCAACGGCAAGCTGACACTGAAATTCATCAGCAC
CACAGGGAAGCTGCCCGTGCCTTGGGTAAGTTTAAACATATATATACTAACTAACCCTGATTATTTAAAT
TTTCAGCCAACCCTGGTCACTACCCTGAGTTGGGGCGTCCAGTCATTTGCCCGATACCCAGACCACATGA
AGCAGCATGATTTCTTTAAATCCGCTATGCCCGAGGGCTACGTGCAGGAACGGACAATTTTCTTTAAGGA
CGATGGAACATACAAAACTAGTAAGTTTAAACAGTTCGGTACTAACTAACCATACATATTTAAATTTTCA
GGAGCAGAGGTGAAGTTCGAAGGAGACACTCTGGTCAACAGGATCGAGCTGAAGGGCATTGACTTTAAAG
AAGATGGAAATATCCTGGGCCACAAACTGGAGTACAACGCCATCCATGGCAACGTGTACATTACAGCTGA
TAAGCAGAAAAACGGGATTAAGGCAAATTTCGGACTGAACTGCAATGTGGAAGACGGGAGTGTCCAGCTG
GCCGATCACTACCAGCAGAACACTCCTATCGGCGACGGGCCCGTGCTGCTGCCTGATAATCATTATCTGA
GCACCCAGTCCGTCCTGTCTAAGGACCCCAATGAGAAAAGAGATCACATGGTGCTGCTGGAGTTTGTGAC
CGCTGCTGGCATTACCCTGGGGATGGACGAGCTGTACAAGGGACCAGGCGAGAATTTGTATTTTCAGGGT
CGTCTTGTCAAGTTCCTTGTTGGAGGACCAGGCATGGTGTCTAAAGGCGAGGAACTGTTCACTGGGGTGG
TGCCCATCCTGGTGGAGCTGGACGGCGATGTGAATGGGCACAAGTTTAGCGTGCGCGGAGAGGGAGAAGG
GGACGCTACCAACGGAAAGCTGACACTGAAACTGATTTCCACCACAGGCAAGCTGCCCGTGCCTTGGCCA
ACACTGGTGACTACCCTGGGATACGGCCTCCAGAGCTTCGCCCGGTATCCAGACCACATGAAGCAGCATG
ATTTCTTTAAATCAGCTATGCCCGAGGGCTACGTGCAGGAACGGACAATCTTCTTTAAGGACGATGGGAC
ATATAAAACTAGAGCCGAGGTGAAGTTTGAAGGGGACACTCTGGTGAACAGGATCGAGCTGAAGGGAATT
GACTTCAAAGAAGATGGAAATATCCTGGGCCACAAGCTGGAGTACAACTTCAACAGCCATAACGTGTATA
TCACCGCCGATAAGCAGAAAAACGGCATCAAGGCTAATTTCAAAATTAGGCACAATGTGGAAGACGGCGG
GGTGCAGCTGGCTGATCATTACCAGCAGAACACACCTATCGGGGACGGACCCGTGCTGCTGCCTGATAAT
CACTACCTGAGCTATCAGTCCGTGCTGTCTAAGGACCCAAACGAGAAACGGGATCATATGGTGCTGAAAG
AATTTGTGACTGCCGCTGGGATTACCCTGGGAATGGATGAGCTGTATAAGTAACACCCAGCTTTCTTGTA
CAAAGTGGGGATGATCGACGCCAACGTCGTTGAATTTTCAAATTTTAAATACTGAATATTTGTTTTTTTT
CCTATTATTTATTTATTCTCTTTGTGTTTTTTTTCTTGCTTTCTAAAAAATTAATTCAATCCAAATCTAA
ACATTTTTTTTTCTCTTTCCGTCTCCCAATTCGTATTCCGCTCCTCTCATCTGAACACAATGTGCAAGTT
TATTTATCTTCTCGCTTTCATTTCATTAGGACGTGGGGGGAATTGGTGGAAGGGGGAAACACACAAAAGG
ATGATGGAAATGAAATAAGGACACACAATATGCAACAACATTCAATTCAGAAATATGGAGGAAGGTTTAA
AAGAAAACATAAAAATATATAGAGGAGGAAGGAAAACTAGTAAAAAATAAGCAAAGAAATTAGGCGAACG
ATGAGAATTGTCCTCGCTTGGCAACTTTATTATACATAGTTGATAATTCACTGGCCGTCGTTTTACACTC
GAGACGTACGGTGCGCGCGATGCATTCGAAGATCTGCCCACTAGTGAGTCGTATTATAAGTGCAAGTAAG
ATCAGTGTTTGTTTCGATATCAGTCTGTTTCGTAACGGTCTTCTGTATAACTACAAAAAAGAATAAAAAA
CCGTATCACAACTGAGAAAAAAGACAAAACTTATTGAACAGTGTTCCTTTCAAAAAATTATTTTGTAAAA
AATCGAGTTTTTCTCCAAAATAACGCACGCAATCAAAAACAAGAAAACTAACGTGTTCTCCTGGGCGTGG
AACTCCTTATCAAGATTACCATTATTGTCTGTCAGAATTGATATTTCAATTATTTCATATCTAGACAAAC
CCGGGTGTCTTGCATTTATTAGTACTGTGAGTTTACATACAAACGAGGCTTACTCAGATAACATAGAGTC
ACCTCTAATTAGCAAAAACCCATTTCTAATTAGCTATTTCGACCAGTTCTAAAGTCACCGTAATTAGAAA
TGGTTTTTGTAGCTTTTCTAATTAGAAATGACCCCGAGATAAGTGAAATATGGCATTTTCTGGGTTTTCT
AGTAAGAAATGATCCCGCACGTAGTGATTCCGCGTTACAAGCCAAATTCAAATTAAAAAAGTATATTACA
CAATTCAAGTTACATTATTTTCAGGAAACAATGGCGAAGAGCAAAGCAGAGATTCAAAAGGAGGAAAGAG
ACAACAGATATGAACGAAGACTTCTTGAAAAGAGAAAGAGACATGAGGTGAGTAACCATGATAATAAATA
ATCAAGTAAGGGCTATAGATTTATAAATTCTGGAGTTAACAGTTTCGAAAAAAAGTAGTTTTCATATGTG
CGAAGGAATATCAAAAATAGGGGAATAGCCTAAACGAGTGAGAAAATTAAATGTTTGTTATTTTTTCAAA
AATGTCTGCAGGGCCGTTATCCTTTCAAATGCACTCTATCAAACATAGATCATATCCATCATATCTTATC
CAGAATTTATATCATATCCAAGATTGAGAGCGTTTCAAGGAAAATCTCAAACAACCATACAATTTTGTAG
ATCGACAACAAGGCCTCCACTTCTTCATCGATGGCCTCTGCAGCACCTGCACCACCAAGTTTGTATTTTT
CATATTAATATAAAGTGAGCCACGCATAGTCGTTTTTAGGATTTTTGCCAGATCGATGTCGCGCAAACAG
ACTGTTTTTTTTTCTTTGAAAGCCGTGCGTGACATGGGCCACGGATTGTAACGCCGCGCTGGATGGATAA
AAATTTATTCAGTTTTTTAGCCTTTACAAAATATGGTTCGACTACTTTCTTTATTTTTACATTTTTATAG
GTGCTCATTGAGCTGAGATATTTTGGGTATAATCGGAAAATCGCTGATTTTGGTCATTTTTCTGCACTAA
AGATTACACAAAAAGTTCAGTATTTAGATTCATTGTTGAAAATTGGGGATGATCTACAGATACATATCGC
CGTGTTCAAAAACA
