>Addgene plasmid #68048 | pEft-3::Cerulean-Venus | addgene partial sequence | sequence record 122820 | pSA-F 5'-ccttccccttctcatgttca-3'
TATTTTTTCGCTGTCCTGTCACACTCGCTAAAAACACTAATCACACGGAAATCTGTTTTCAATAAAAACT
CCAACTTTAACTCATTTTCAATTTCAACTGAAAGATTTTTTCATTAGAGAATGTCTAGAACTAGGCCCGG
GCTACGTAATACGACTCACTTAAGGCCTTGACTAGAGGGTACCAGAGCTCACCTAGGCAGGAACAGCTAT
GACCATGATTACGCCAAGCTATCAACTTTGTATAGAAAAGTTGGCACCTTTGGTCTTTTATTGTCAACTT
CCATTGGTTCTTCCATTGTTTCTGTTAAATTAATGAATTTTTCATAAAATAAAGACATTATACAATATAA
AAATGAAGAATTTATTGAAAATAAACTGCCAGAGAGAAAAAGTATGCAACACTCCCGCCGAGAGTGTTTG
AAATGGTGTACGGTACATTTTCGTGCTAGGAGTTAGATGTGCAGGCAGCAACGAGAGGGGGAGAGATTTT
TTTGGGCCTTGTGAAATTAACGTGAGTTTTCTGGTCATCTGACTAATCATGTTGGTTTTTTGTTGGTTTA
TTTTGTTTTTATCTTTGTTTTTATCCAGATTAGGAAATTTAAATTTTATGAATTTATAATGAGGTCAAAC
ATTCAGTCCCAGCGTTTTTCCTGTTCTCACTGTTTAGTCGAATTTTTATTTTAGGCTTTCAACAAATGTT
CTAACTGTCTTATTTGTGACCTCACTT
