>Addgene plasmid #68048 | pEft-3::Cerulean-Venus | addgene partial sequence | sequence record 123679 | M13-F20 5'-TGTAAAACGACGGCCAGT-3'
ATTCTCATCGTTCGCCTAATTTCTTTGCTTATTTTTTACTAGTTTTCCTTCCTCCTCTATATATTTTTAT
GTTTTCTTTTAAACCTTCCTCCATATTTCTGAATTGAATGTTGTTGCATATTGTGTGTCCTTATTTCATT
TCCATCATCCTTTTGTGTGTTTCCCCCTTCCACCAATTCCCCCCACGTCCTAATGAAATGAAAGCGAGAA
GATAAATAAACTTGCACATTGTGTTCAGATGAGAGGAGCGGAATACGAATTGGGAGACGGAAAGAGAAAA
AAAAATGTTTAGATTTGGATTGAATTAATTTTTTAGAAAGCAAGAAAAAAAACACAAAGAGAATAAATAA
ATAATAGGAAAAAAAACAAATATTCAGTATTTAAAATTTGAAAATTCAACGACGTTGGCGTCGATCATCC
CCACTTTGTACAAGAAAGCTGGGTGTTACTTATACAGCTCATCCATTCCCAGGGTAATCCCAGCGGCAGT
CACAAATTCTTTCAGCACCATATGATCCCGTTTCTCGTTTGGGTCCTTAGACAGCACGGACTGATAGCTC
AGGTAGTGATTATCAGGCAGCAGCACGGGTCCGTCCCCGATAGGTGTGTTCTGCTGGTAATGATCAGCCA
GCTGCACCCCGCCGTCTTCCACATTGTGCCTAATTTTGAAATTAGCCTTGATGCCGTTTTTCTGCTTATC
GGCGGTGATATACACGTTATGGCTGTTGAAGTTGTACTCCAGCTTGTGGCCCAGGATATTTCCATCTTCT
TTGAAGTCAATTCC
